Addgene plasmid #127797: pNapin-eGFP
Purpose: (Empty Backbone) Napin Promoter driven eGFP expression
Depositing lab: Scott Poethig. Depositing organization: University of Pennsylvania. Publication: Traffic lines: new tools for genetic analysis in Arabidopsis thaliana. Wu G, Rossidivito G, Hu T, Berlyand Y, Poethig RS. Genetics. 2015 May;200(1):35-45. doi: 10.1534/genetics.114.173435. Epub 2015 Feb 23. PubMed 25711279.
Backbone
  Vector backbone: pCambia3300
  Modifications to backbone: Replaced BASTA resistance with Napin-promoter driven eGFP selection in plants.
  Vector type: Plant Expression
  Selectable markers: eGFP
Growth in bacteria
  Bacterial resistance: Kanamycin, 50 μg/mL
  Growth temperature: 37°C
  Growth strain: DH5alpha
  Copy number: Unknown
Gene/Insert
  Cloning method: Restriction Enzyme
  Sequencing primers: 5′ M13F; 3′ M13R
Terms and licenses: Academic/Nonprofit Terms; Industry Terms: Not Available to Industry
How to cite: pNapin-eGFP was a gift from Scott Poethig (Addgene plasmid # 127797 ; http://n2t.net/addgene:127797 ; RRID:Addgene_127797)
