[The description below was written by a language model from this plasmid's Addgene catalogue record and pLannotate feature annotations shown in this document.]
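Description:
pNapin-eGFP is an empty binary T-DNA backbone for plant expression, derived from pCambia3300 by replacing the BASTA (herbicide) resistance cassette with an eGFP gene driven by a napin promoter. Napin is a seed storage protein gene, so its promoter is generally used for seed-specific expression. Here eGFP serves as the plant selectable marker, presumably letting transformed seeds be identified by fluorescence instead of by herbicide treatment. The feature table places the right and left border repeats of nopaline-type T-DNA at either end of a region that contains a pUC18/19-type multiple cloning site embedded in a lacZα fragment. That region also holds the EGFP coding sequence, followed by a NOS terminator and a CaMV polyadenylation signal. The napin promoter itself is not annotated, but an unannotated stretch of roughly a kilobase lies between the cloning site and EGFP, which is where it would be expected.

Outside the T-DNA, the backbone carries the usual pCAMBIA maintenance elements. A kanamycin resistance gene (aphA-3 type) provides bacterial selection, and a ColE1/pBR322-type origin with its bom mobilisation region supports replication in E. coli. The pVS1 origin, together with its RepA replication and StaA stability proteins, supports stable maintenance in Agrobacterium. A few short fragments (rop, RNA-OUT, a Sinorhizobium homologue) appear to be backbone remnants or automated-annotation hits.

A gene of interest can be inserted by restriction cloning into the multiple cloning site, which the listed M13 sequencing primers can be used to read across, and then delivered to plants by Agrobacterium. The associated publication describes genetic analysis tools for Arabidopsis thaliana, consistent with using the fluorescent marker to track transgene insertions.
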