Features (pLannotate 1.2.2; 16 found; start..end, strand, type, name):
      1..25      -  misc_feature   RB T-DNA repeat: right border repeat from nopaline C58 T-DNA
     91..245     -  CDS            lacZα (fragment): LacZα fragment of β-galactosidase; lacZ fragment
    248..304     -  misc_feature   MCS: pUC18/19 multiple cloning site
   1455..2174    +  CDS            EGFP: the original enhanced GFP (Yang et al., 1996) mammalian codon-optimized
   2175..2427    +  terminator     NOS terminator: nopaline synthase terminator and poly(A) signal
   2434..2608    +  polyA_signal   CaMV poly(A) signal: cauliflower mosaic virus polyadenylation signal
   2686..2710    -  misc_feature   LB T-DNA repeat: left border repeat from nopaline C58 T-DNA
   3135..3929    +  CDS            KanR: aminoglycoside phosphotransferase; aphA-3; confers resistance to kanamycin
   5197..5266    +  ncRNA          RNA-OUT: Accession: RF00240 - RNA-OUT
   5354..5942    +  rep_origin     ori: high-copy-number ColE1/pMB1/pBR322/pUC origin of replication
   6128..6268    -  misc_feature   bom: basis of mobility region from pBR322
   6370..6409    -  CDS            rop (fragment): Rop protein, which maintains plasmids at low copy number; rop
   6612..6806    -  rep_origin     pVS1 oriV: origin of replication for the Pseudomonas plasmid pVS1 (Heeb et al., 2000)
   6872..7945    -  CDS            pVS1 RepA: replication protein from the Pseudomonas plasmid pVS1 (Heeb et al., 2000)
   8374..9003    -  CDS            pVS1 StaA: stability protein from the Pseudomonas plasmid pVS1 (Heeb et al., 2000)
   9563..9964    -  CDS            Y4CG_SINFN (fragment): Protein inferred from homology: Swiss-Prot protein existence level 3. From Sinorhizobium fredii (strain NBRC 101917 / NGR234).
>Addgene plasmid #127797 | pNapin-eGFP | addgene full sequence | sequence record 249652 | Addgene NGS Result
GTTTACCCGCCAATATATCCTGTCAAACACTGATAGTTTAAACTGAAGGCGGGAAACGACAATCTGATCC
AAGCTCAAGCTGCTCTAGCATTCGCCATTCAGGCTGCGCAACTGTTGGGAAGGGCGATCGGTGCGGGCCT
CTTCGCTATTACGCCAGCTGGCGAAAGGGGGATGTGCTGCAAGGCGATTAAGTTGGGTAACGCCAGGGTT
TTCCCAGTCACGACGTTGTAAAACGACGGCCAGTGCCAAGCTTGCATGCCTGCAGGTCGACTCTAGAGGA
TCCCCGGGTACCGAGCTCGAATTCGATTCGGAGCTCTCTTCATCGGTGATTGATTCCTTTAAAGACTTAT
GTTTCTTATCTTGCTTCTGAGGCAAGTATTCAGTTACCAGTTACCACTTATATTCTGGACTTTCTGACTG
CATCCTCATTTTTCCAACATTTTAAATTTCACTATTGGCTGAATGCTTCTTCTTTGAGGAAGAAACAATT
CAGATGGCAGAAATGTATCAACCAATGCATATATACAAATGTACCTCTTGTTCTCAAAACATCTATCGGA
TGGTTCCATTTGCTTTGTCATCCAATTAGTGACTACTTTATATTATTCACTCCTCTTTATTACTATTTTC
ATGCGAGGTTGCCATGTACATTATATTTGTAAGGATTGACGCTATTGAGCGTTTTTCTTCAATTTTCTTT
ATTTTAGACATGGGTATGAAATGTGTGTTAGAGTTGGGTTGAATGAGATATACGTTCAAGTGAAGTGGCA
TACCGTTGTCGAGTAAGGATGACCTACCCATTCTTGAGACAAATGTTACATTTTAGTATCAGAGTAAAAT
GTGTACCTATAACTCAAATTCGATTGACATGTATCCATTCAACATAAAATTAAACCAGCCTGCACCTGCA
TCCACATTTCAAGTATTTTCAAACCGTTCGGCTCCTATCCACCGGGTGTAACAAGACGGATTCCGAATTT
GGAAGATTTTGACTCAAATTCCCAATTTATATTGACCGTGACTAAATCAACTTTAACTTCTATAATTCTG
ATTAAGCTCCCAATTTATATTCCCAACGGCACTACCTCCAAAATTTATAGACTCTCATCCCCTTTTAAAC
CAACTTAGTAAACGCTCTTTTTTTTAATTTTATGAAGTTAAGTTTTTACCTTGTTTTTAAAAAGAATCGT
TCATAAGATGCCATGCCAGAACATTAGCTACACGTTACACATAGCATGCAGCCGCGGAGAATTGTTTTTC
TTCGCCACTTGTCACTCCCTTCAAACACCTAAGAGCTTCTCTCTCACAGCACACACATACAATCACATGC
GTGCATGCATTATTACACGTGATCGCCATGCAAATCTCCTTTATAGTCTATAAATTAACTCATCCGCTTC
ACTCTTTACTCAAACCAAAACTCATCAATACAAACAAGATTAAAAACATACCCCATGGTGAGCAAGGGCG
AGGAGCTGTTCACCGGGGTGGTGCCCATCCTGGTCGAGCTGGACGGCGACGTAAACGACCACAAGTTCAG
CGTGTCCGGCGAGGGCGAGGGCGATGCCACCTACGGCAAGCTGACCCTGAAGTTCATCTGCACCACCGGC
AAGCTGCCCGTGCCCTGGCCCACCCTCGTGACCACCCTGACCTACGGCGTGCAGTGCTTCAGCCGCTACC
CCGACCACATGAAGCAGCACGACTTCTTCAAGTCCGCCATGCCCGAAGGCTACGTCCAGGAGCGCACCAT
CTTCTTCAAGGACGACGGCAACTACAAGACCCGCGCCGAGGTGAAGTTCGAGGGCGACACCCTGGTGAAC
CGCATCGAGCTGAAGGGCATCGACTTCAAGGAGGACGGCAACATCCTGGGGCACAAGCTGGAGTACAACT
ACAACAGCCACAACGTCTATATCATGGCCGACAAGCAGAAGAACGGCATCAAGGTGAACTTCAAGATCCG
CCACAACATCGAGGACGGCAGCGTGCAGCTCGCCGACCACTACCAGCAGAACACCCCCATCGGCGACGGC
CCCGTGCTGCTGCCCGACAACCACTACCTGAGCACCCAGTCCGCCCTGAGCAAAGACCCCAACGAGAAGC
GCGATCACATGGTCCTGCTGGAGTTCGTGACCGCCGCCGGGATCACTCTCGGCATGGACGAGCTGTACAA
GTAAGATCGTTCAAACATTTGGCAATAAAGTTTCTTAAGATTGAATCCTGTTGCCGGTCTTGCGATGATT
ATCATATAATTTCTGTTGAATTACGTTAAGCATGTAATAATTAACATGTAATGCATGACGTTATTTATGA
GATGGGTTTTTATGATTAGAGTCCCGCAATTATACATTTAATACGCGATAGAAAACAAAATATAGCGCGC
AAACTAGGATAAATTATCGCGCGCGGTGTCATCTATGTTACTAGATCCTCGAGTTTCTCCATAATAATGT
GTGAGTAGTTCCCAGATAAGGGAATTAGGGTTCCTATAGGGTTTCGCTCATGTGTTGAGCATATAAGAAA
CCCTTAGTATGTATTTGTATTTGTAAAATACTTCTATCAATAAAATTTCTAATTCCTAAAACCAAAATCC
AGTACTAAAATCCAGATCCCCCGAATTAATTCGGCGTTAATTCAGTACATTAAAAACGTCCGCAATGTGT
TATTAAGTTGTCTAAGCGTCAATTTGTTTACACCACAATATATCCTGCCACCAGCCAGCCAACAGCTCCC
CGACCGGCAGCTCGGCACAAAATCACCACTCGATACAGGCAGCCCATCAGTCCGGGACGGCGTCAGCGGG
AGAGCCGTTGTAAGGCGGCAGACTTTGCTCATGTTACCGATGCTATTCGGAAGAACGGCAACTAAGCTGC
CGGGTTTGAAACACGGATGATCTCGCGGAGGGTAGCATGTTGATTGTAACGATGACAGAGCGTTGCTGCC
TGTGATCACCGCGGTTTCAAAATCGGCTCCGTCGATACTATGTTATACGCCAACTTTGAAAACAACTTTG
AAAAAGCTGTTTTCTGGTATTTAAGGTTTTAGAATGCAAGGAACAGTGAATTGGAGTTCGTCTTGTTATA
ATTAGCTTCTTGGGGTATCTTTAAATACTGTAGAAAAGAGGAAGGAAATAATAAATGGCTAAAATGAGAA
TATCACCGGAATTGAAAAAACTGATCGAAAAATACCGCTGCGTAAAAGATACGGAAGGAATGTCTCCTGC
TAAGGTATATAAGCTGGTGGGAGAAAATGAAAACCTATATTTAAAAATGACGGACAGCCGGTATAAAGGG
ACCACCTATGATGTGGAACGGGAAAAGGACATGATGCTATGGCTGGAAGGAAAGCTGCCTGTTCCAAAGG
TCCTGCACTTTGAACGGCATGATGGCTGGAGCAATCTGCTCATGAGTGAGGCCGATGGCGTCCTTTGCTC
GGAAGAGTATGAAGATGAACAAAGCCCTGAAAAGATTATCGAGCTGTATGCGGAGTGCATCAGGCTCTTT
CACTCCATCGACATATCGGATTGTCCCTATACGAATAGCTTAGACAGCCGCTTAGCCGAATTGGATTACT
TACTGAATAACGATCTGGCCGATGTGGATTGCGAAAACTGGGAAGAAGACACTCCATTTAAAGATCCGCG
CGAGCTGTATGATTTTTTAAAGACGGAAAAGCCCGAAGAGGAACTTGTCTTTTCCCACGGCGACCTGGGA
GACAGCAACATCTTTGTGAAAGATGGCAAAGTAAGTGGCTTTATTGATCTTGGGAGAAGCGGCAGGGCGG
ACAAGTGGTATGACATTGCCTTCTGCGTCCGGTCGATCAGGGAGGATATCGGGGAAGAACAGTATGTCGA
GCTATTTTTTGACTTACTGGGGATCAAGCCTGATTGGGAGAAAATAAAATATTATATTTTACTGGATGAA
TTGTTTTAGTACCTAGAATGCATGACCAAAATCCCTTAACGTGAGTTTTCGTTCCACTGAGCGCTGAGAG
ATCCCCTCATAATTTCCCCAAAGCGTAACCATGTGTGAATAAATTTTGAGCTAGTAGGGTTGCAGCCACG
AGTAAGTCTTCCCTTGTTATTGTGTAGCCAGAATGCCGCAAAACTTCCATGCCTAAGCGAACTGTTGAGA
GTACGTTTCGATTTCTGACTGTGTTAGCCTGGAAGTGCTTGTCCCAACCTTGTTTCTGAGCATGAACGCC
CGCAAGCCAACATGTTAGTTGAAGCATCAGGGCGATTAGCAGCATGATATCAAAACGCTCTGAGCTGCTC
GTTCGGCTATGGCGTAGGCCTAGTCCGTAGGCAGGACTTTTCAAGTCTCGGAAGGTTTCTTCAATCTGCA
TTCGCTTCGAATAGATATTAACAAGTTGTTTGGGTGTTCGAATTTCAACAGGTAAGTTAGTTGCTAGAAC
CCATGGCTCCTTTGTCGACGCTGAGTAGATTTTAGGTGACGGGTGGTGACAATGAGTCCGTGTCGAGCGC
TGATTTTTTCGGCCTTTAGAGCGAGATTTATACAATAGAATTTGGCATGAGATTGGATTGCTTTTAGTCA
GCCTCTTATAGCCTAAAGTCTTTGAGTGACTAGATGACATATCATGTAAGTTGCTGATAGGTTTCCAGTT
TTCCGCTCCTAGGTCTGCATATTGTACTTTTCCTCTTACTCGACTTAACCAGTACCAACCCAGCTTCTCA
ACGGATTTATACCATGGCACTTTAAAGCCAGCATCACTGACAATGAGCGGTGTGGTGTTACTCGGTAGAA
TGCTCGCAAGGTCGGCTAGAAATTGGTCATGAGCTTTCTTTGAACATTGCTCTGAAAGCGGGAACGCTTT
CTCATAAAGAGTAACAGAACGACCGTGTAGTGCGACTGAAGCTCGCAATACCATAAGTCGTTTTTGCTCA
CGAATATCAGACCAGTCAACAAGTACAATGGGCATCGTATTGCCCGAACAGATAAAGCTAGCATGCCAAC
GGTATACAGCGAGTCGCTCTTTGTGGAGGTGACGATTACCTAACAATCGGTCGATTCGTTTGATGTTATG
TTTTGTTCTCGCTTTGGTTGGCAGGTTACGGCCAAGTTCGGTAAGAGTGAGAGTTTTACAGTCAAGTAAT
GCGTGGCAAGCCAACGTTAAGCTGTTGAGTCGTTTTAAGTGTAATTCGGGGCAGAATTGGTAAAGAGAGT
CGTGTAAAATATCGAGTTCGCACATCTTGTTGTCTGATTATTGATTTTTCGCGAAACCATTTGATCATAT
GACAAGATGTGTATCCACCTTAACTTAATGATTTTTACCAAAATCATTAGGGGATTCATCAGCACTGAGC
GTCAGACCCCGTAGAAAAGATCAAAGGATCTTCTTGAGATCCTTTTTTTCTGCGCGTAATCTGCTGCTTG
CAAACAAAAAAACCACCGCTACCAGCGGTGGTTTGTTTGCCGGATCAAGAGCTACCAACTCTTTTTCCGA
AGGTAACTGGCTTCAGCAGAGCGCAGATACCAAATACTGTCCTTCTAGTGTAGCCGTAGTTAGGCCACCA
CTTCAAGAACTCTGTAGCACGGCCTACATACCTCGCTCTGCTAATCCTGTTACCAGTGGCTGCTGCCAGT
GGCGATAAGTCGTGTCTTACCGGGTTGGACTCAAGACGATAGTTACCGGATAAGGCGCAGCGGTCGGGCT
GAACGGGGGGTTCGTGCACACAGCCCAGCTTGGAGCGAACGACCTACACCGAACTGAGATACCTACAGCG
TGAGCTATGAGAAAGCGCCACGCTTCCCGAAGGGAGAAAGGCGGACAGGTATCCGGTAAGCGGCAGGGTC
GGAACAGGAGAGCGCACGAGGGAGCTTCCAGGGGGAAACGCCTGGTATCTTTATAGTCCTGTCGGGTTTC
GCCACCTCTGACTTGAGCGTCGATTTTTGTGATGCTCGTCAGGGGGGCGGAGCCTATGGAAAAACGCCAG
CAACGCGGCCTTTTTACGGTTCCTGGCCTTTTGCTGGCCTTTTGCTCACATGTTCTTTCCTGCGTTATCC
CCTGATTCTGTGGATAACCGTATTACCGCCTTTGAGTGAGCTGATACCGCTCGCCGCAGCCGAACGACCG
AGCGCAGCGAGTCAGTGAGCGAGGAAGCGGAAGAGCGCCTGATGCGGTATTTTCTCCTTACGCATCTGTG
CGGTATTTCACACCGCATATGGTGCACTCTCAGTACAATCTGCTCTGATGCCGCATAGTTAAGCCAGTAT
ACACTCCGCTATCGCTACGTGACTGGGTCATGGCTGCGCCCCGACACCCGCCAACACCCGCTGACGCGCC
CTGACGGGCTTGTCTGCTCCCGGCATCCGCTTACAGACAAGCTGTGACCGTCTCCGGGAGCTGCATGTGT
CAGAGGTTTTCACCGTCATCACCGAAACGCGCGAGGCAGGGTGCCTTGATGTGGGCGCCGGCGGTCGAGT
GGCGACGGCGCGGCTTGTCCGCGCCCTGGTAGATTGCCTGGCCGTAGGCCAGCCATTTTTGAGCGGCCAG
CGGCCGCGATAGGCCGACGCGAAGCGGCGGGGCGTAGGGAGCGCAGCGACCGAAGGGTAGGCGCTTTTTG
CAGCTCTTCGGCTGTGCGCTGGCCAGACAGTTATGCACAGGCCAGGCGGGTTTTAAGAGTTTTAATAAGT
TTTAAAGAGTTTTAGGCGGAAAAATCGCCTTTTTTCTCTTTTATATCAGTCACTTACATGTGTGACCGGT
TCCCAATGTACGGCTTTGGGTTCCCAATGTACGGGTTCCGGTTCCCAATGTACGGCTTTGGGTTCCCAAT
GTACGTGCTATCCACAGGAAAGAGACCTTTTCGACCTTTTTCCCCTGCTAGGGCAATTTGCCCTAGCATC
TGCTCCGTACATTAGGAACCGGCGGATGCTTCGCCCTCGATCAGGTTGCGGTAGCGCATGACTAGGATCG
GGCCAGCCTGCCCCGCCTCCTCCTTCAAATCGTACTCCGGCAGGTCATTTGACCCGATCAGCTTGCGCAC
GGTGAAACAGAACTTCTTGAACTCTCCGGCGCTGCCACTGCGTTCGTAGATCGTCTTGAACAACCATCTG
GCTTCTGCCTTGCCTGCGGCGCGGCGTGCCAGGCGGTAGAGAAAACGGCCGATGCCGGGATCGATCAAAA
AGTAATCGGGGTGAACCGTCAGCACGTCCGGGTTCTTGCCTTCTGTGATCTCGCGGTACATCCAATCAGC
TAGCTCGATCTCGATGTACTCCGGCCGCCCGGTTTCGCTCTTTACGATCTTGTAGCGGCTAATCAAGGCT
TCACCCTCGGATACCGTCACCAGGCGGCCGTTCTTGGCCTTCTTCGTACGCTGCATGGCAACGTGCGTGG
TGTTTAACCGAATGCAGGTTTCTACCAGGTCGTCTTTCTGCTTTCCGCCATCGGCTCGCCGGCAGAACTT
GAGTACGTCCGCAACGTGTGGACGGAACACGCGGCCGGGCTTGTCTCCCTTCCCTTCCCGGTATCGGTTC
ATGGATTCGGTTAGATGGGAAACCGCCATCAGTACCAGGTCGTAATCCCACACACTGGCCATGCCGGCCG
GCCCTGCGGAAACCTCTACGTGCCCGTCTGGAAGCTCGTAGCGGATCACCTCGCCAGCTCGTCGGTCACG
CTTCGACAGACGGAAAACGGCCACGTCCATGATGCTGCGACTATCGCGGGTGCCCACGTCATAGAGCATC
GGAACGAAAAAATCTGGTTGCTCGTCGCCCTTGGGCGGCTTCCTAATCGACGGCGCACCGGCTGCCGGCG
GTTGCCGGGATTCTTTGCGGATTCGATCAGCGGCCGCTTGCCACGATTCACCGGGGCGTGCTTCTGCCTC
GATGCGTTGCCGCTGGGCGGCCTGCGCGGCCTTCAACTTCTCCACCAGGTCATCACCCAGCGCCGCGCCG
ATTTGTACCGGGCCGGATGGTTTGCGACCGCTCACGCCGATTCCTCGGGCTTGGGGGTTCCAGTGCCATT
GCAGGGCCGGCAGGCAACCCAGCCGCTTACGCCTGGCCAACCGCCCGTTCCTCCACACATGGGGCATTCC
ACGGCGTCGGTGCCTGGTTGTTCTTGATTTTCCATGCCGCCTCCTTTAGCCGCTAAAATTCATCTACTCA
TTTATTCATTTGCTCATTTACTCTGGTAGCTGCGCGATGTATTCAGATAGCAGCTCGGTAATGGTCTTGC
CTTGGCGTACCGCGTACATCTTCAGCTTGGTGTGATCCTCCGCCGGCAACTGAAAGTTGACCCGCTTCAT
GGCTGGCGTGTCTGCCAGGCTGGCCAACGTTGCAGCCTTGCTGCTGCGTGCGCTCGGACGGCCGGCACTT
AGCGTGTTTGTGCTTTTGCTCATTTTCTCTTTACCTCATTAACTCAAATGAGTTTTGATTTAATTTCAGC
GGCCAGCGCCTGGACCTCGCGGGCAGCGTCGCCCTCGGGTTCTGATTCAAGAACGGTTGTGCCGGCGGCG
GCAGTGCCTGGGTAGCTCACGCGCTGCGTGATACGGGACTCAAGAATGGGCAGCTCGTACCCGGCCAGCG
CCTCGGCAACCTCACCGCCGATGCGCGTGCCTTTGATCGCCCGCGACACGACAAAGGCCGCTTGTAGCCT
TCCATCCGTGACCTCAATGCGCTGCTTAACCAGCTCCACCAGGTCGGCGGTGGCCCATATGTCGTAAGGG
CTTGGCTGCACCGGAATCAGCACGAAGTCGGCTGCCTTGATCGCGGACACAGCCAAGTCCGCCGCCTGGG
GCGCTCCGTCGATCACTACGAAGTCGCGCCGGCCGATGGCCTTCACGTCGCGGTCAATCGTCGGGCGGTC
GATGCCGACAACGGTTAGCGGTTGATCTTCCCGCACGGCCGCCCAATCGCGGGCACTGCCCTGGGGATCG
GAATCGACTAACAGAACATCGGCCCCGGCGAGTTGCAGGGCGCGGGCTAGATGGGTTGCGATGGTCGTCT
TGCCTGACCCGCCTTTCTGGTTAAGTACAGCGATAACCTTCATGCGTTCCCCTTGCGTATTTGTTTATTT
ACTCATCGCATCATATACGCAGCGACCGCATGACGCAAGCTGTTTTACTCAAATACACATCACCTTTTTA
GACGGCGGCGCTCGGTTTCTTCAGCGGCCAAGCTGGCCGGCCAGGCCGCCAGCTTGGCATCAGACAAACC
GGCCAGGATTTCATGCAGCCGCACGGTTGAGACGTGCGCGGGCGGCTCGAACACGTACCCGGCCGCGATC
ATCTCCGCCTCGATCTCTTCGGTAATGAAAAACGGTTCGTCCTGGCCGTCCTGGTGCGGTTTCATGCTTG
TTCCTCTTGGCGTTCATTCTCGGCGGCCGCCAGGGCGTCGGCCTCGGTCAATGCGTCCTCACGGAAGGCA
CCGCGCCGCCTGGCCTCGGTGGGCGTCACTTCCTCGCTGCGCTCAAGTGCGCGGTACAGGGTCGAGCGAT
GCACGCCAAGCAGTGCAGCCGCCTCTTTCACGGTGCGGCCTTCCTGGTCGATCAGCTCGCGGGCGTGCGC
GATCTGTGCCGGGGTGAGGGTAGGGCGGGGGCCAAACTTCACGCCTCGGGCCTTGGCGGCCTCGCGCCCG
CTCCGGGTGCGGTCGATGATTAGGGAACGCTCGAACTCGGCAATGCCGGCGAACACGGTCAACACCATGC
GGCCGGCCGGCGTGGTGGTGTCGGCCCACGGCTCTGCCAGGCTACGCAGGCCCGCGCCGGCCTCCTGGAT
GCGCTCGGCAATGTCCAGTAGGTCGCGGGTGCTGCGGGCCAGGCGGTCTAGCCTGGTCACTGTCACAACG
TCGCCAGGGCGTAGGTGGTCAAGCATCCTGGCCAGCTCCGGGCGGTCGCGCCTGGTGCCGGTGATCTTCT
CGGAAAACAGCTTGGTGCAGCCGGCCGCGTGCAGTTCGGCCCGTTGGTTGGTCAAGTCCTGGTCGTCGGT
GCTGACGCGGGCATAGCCCAGCAGGCCAGCGGCGGCGCTCTTGTTCATGGCGTAATGTCTCCGGTTCTAG
TCGCAAGTATTCTACTTTATGCGACTAAAACACGCGACAAGAAAACGCCAGGAAAAGGGCAGGGCGGCAG
CCTGTCGCGTAACTTAGGACTTGTGCGACATGTCGTTTTCAGAAGACGGCTGCACTGAACGTCAGAAGCC
GACTGCACTATAGCAGCGGAGGGGTTGGATCAAAGTACTTTGATCCCGAGGGGAACCCTGTGGTTGGCAT
GCACATACAAATGGACGAACGGATAAACCTTTTCACGCCCTTTTAAATATCCGATTATTCTAATAAACGC
TCTTTTCTCTTAG
